Addgene plasmid #159064: pMSR:MSMEG_0415:Dendra
Purpose: T7 expression of C-term fluorescent fusion in E. coli
Depositing lab: Keith Derbyshire & Joseph Wade. Depositing organization: Wadsworth Center, New York State Department of Health. Publication: A Mycobacterial Systems Resource for the Research Community. Judd JA, Canestrari J, Clark R, Joseph A, Lapierre P, Lasek-Nesselquist E, Mir M, Palumbo M, Smith C, Stone M, Upadhyay A, Wirth SE, Dedrick RM, Meier CG, Russell DA, Dills A, Dove E, Kester J, Wolf ID, Zhu J, Rubin ER, Fortune S, Hatfull GF, Gray TA, Wade JT, Derbyshire KM. mBio. 2021 Mar 2;12(2). pii: mBio.02401-20. doi: 10.1128/mBio.02401-20. PubMed 33653882.
Backbone
  Vector backbone: pMSR:Dendra
  Vector type: Bacterial Expression ; Integrating Mycobacterial Expression Vector attL5
Growth in bacteria
  Bacterial resistance: Apramycin, 25 μg/mL
  Growth temperature: 37°C
  Growth strain: DH5alpha
  Copy number: High Copy
Gene/Insert
  Gene/Insert name: MSMEG_0415
  Species: M. smegmatis
  Promoter: pmycTetO
  Tag / fusion protein: Gly-Ala Linker/Dendra2/1x Flag Tag (C terminal on insert)
  Cloning method: Ligation Independent Cloning
  Sequencing primers: 5′ TGATAGAGTTTGTCCTCCCTATCAG; 3′ TCCATATGCACCTTGACACG
Terms and licenses: Academic/Nonprofit Terms; Industry Terms: Not Available to Industry
Depositor comments: NCBI reference sequence: CP000480.1. 5' cloning site: Ase1, destroyed during cloning. 3' cloning site: HindIII, not destroyed during cloning
How to cite: pMSR:MSMEG_0415:Dendra was a gift from Keith Derbyshire & Joseph Wade (Addgene plasmid # 159064 ; http://n2t.net/addgene:159064 ; RRID:Addgene_159064)
