[The description below was written by a language model from this plasmid's Addgene catalogue record and pLannotate feature annotations shown in this document.]
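Description:
pMSR:MSMEG_0415:Dendra is a 5.4 kb shuttle construct from a Mycobacterial Systems Resource collection, built on the pMSR:Dendra backbone. It is catalogued both as a bacterial expression plasmid and as an integrating mycobacterial expression vector targeting the L5 attachment site. In E. coli it replicates as a high-copy plasmid from a ColE1/pUC-type origin and is selected with apramycin through the aac(3)IV acetyltransferase gene. The feature table shows no mycobacterial replication origin. Instead the plasmid carries the mycobacteriophage L5 integrase gene and adjacent L5 sequence, which mediate site-specific recombination into the mycobacterial chromosome to give a stable single-copy insertion.

The payload is the M. smegmatis open reading frame MSMEG_0415, inserted by ligation-independent cloning and fused at its C terminus, via a Gly-Ala linker, to the photoconvertible green-to-red fluorescent protein Dendra2 and a single FLAG epitope. The gene itself is not annotated in the feature table, but it presumably occupies the unannotated stretch between the promoter region and Dendra2; the record gives no function for it. Expression is driven by the pmycTetO promoter, a tet-operator-containing mycobacterial promoter. The short "tight TRE" fragments flagged by the automated annotation most likely reflect these tet operator sequences rather than a mammalian Tet-responsive promoter. A T7 promoter lies just downstream of them and a T7 terminator fragment follows the FLAG tag, which fits the stated purpose of T7-driven expression of the fusion in E. coli. The construct therefore supports production of the tagged protein in E. coli, and its design also allows localisation imaging and FLAG-based detection or pull-down of MSMEG_0415 in mycobacteria.
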