Features (pLannotate 1.2.2; 13 found; start..end, strand, type, name):
     15..32      +  promoter       tight TRE promoter (fragment): Tet-responsive promoter PTight, consisting of seven tet operator sequences followed by the minimal CMV promoter
     46..64      +  promoter       T7 promoter: promoter for bacteriophage T7 RNA polymerase
    584..1270    +  CDS            Dendra2: Dendra2 is a photoconvertible green fluorescent protein published in 2006, derived from Dendronephthya sp.. It has high acid sensitivity.
   1310..1330    +  CDS            FLAG (fragment): FLAG® epitope tag, followed by an enterokinase cleavage site
   1339..1381    +  terminator     T7 terminator (fragment): transcription terminator for bacteriophage T7 RNA polymerase
   1587..2387    +  CDS            ApmR: aminoglycoside 3-N-acetyltransferase type IV ; aac(3)IV; confers resistance to apramycin (Paget and Davies, 1996)
   2454..2471    -  misc_feature   MCS (fragment): pBluescript multiple cloning site
   2512..3100    +  rep_origin     ori: high-copy-number ColE1/pMB1/pBR322/pUC origin of replication
   3268..3296    +  misc_feature   MCS (fragment): pUC18/19 multiple cloning site
   3856..4968    +  CDS            33: VINT_BPML5 - Also known as int. Protein inferred from homology: Swiss-Prot protein existence level 3. Integrase is necessary for integration of the phage into the host genome by site-specific recombination. From Mycobacterium phage L5 (Mycobacteriophage L5).
   5030..5134    -  CDS            32 (fragment): VG32_BPML5 - Protein predicted: Swiss-Prot protein existence level 4. From Mycobacterium phage L5 (Mycobacteriophage L5).
   5190..5294    +  CDS            Y4104_STRCO (fragment): Protein inferred from homology: Swiss-Prot protein existence level 3. From Streptomyces coelicolor (strain ATCC BAA-471 / A3(2) / M145).
   5352..8       +  promoter       tight TRE promoter (fragment) (across the origin): Tet-responsive promoter PTight, consisting of seven tet operator sequences followed by the minimal CMV promoter
>Addgene plasmid #159064 | pMSR:MSMEG_0415:Dendra | addgene full sequence | sequence record 315456 | Addgene NGS Result
TGATAGAGTTTGTCCTCCCTATCAGTGATAGATAGGCTTAAGGAGTAATACGACTCACTATAGGGAGAAG
GAGGCCATTATGAGCGCAACAGATCTGAGTCCGACCTCGCTGCGTGAGGCGTTCGGACATTTCCCGTCCG
GTGTCATCGCGATCGCGGCCGAGGTGGACGGCACCCGGGTCGGGCTCGCCGCCAGCACATTCGTCCCGGT
GTCCCTGGAGCCGCCGCTGGTGGCGTTCTGCGTGCAGAACTCCTCGACCACGTGGCCCAAGCTCAAGGAT
CTGCCGTCGCTCGGCATCAGTGTCCTCGGCGAAGCGCACGACACCGCCGCCCGCACCCTGGCCGCCAAGA
CCGGTGACCGATTCGCCGGCCTGGAGACCGAGTCCCGCGACAGCGGCGCGGTGTTCATCCACGGCACCGC
CGTGTGGCTGGAGAGCGCGATCGAACAGCTGGTCCCGGCCGGTGACCACACGATCGTCGTACTGCGGGTC
AGCGACATCGTCGTCAACGACGACGTTGCGCCGATCGTGTTCCATCGCAGCAGCTTCCGCAAGCTCGGCG
CCAAGCTTGGTGCGGCCGCGGGCAACACGCCTGGCATCAATCTGATCAAGGAGGACATGCGTGTCAAGGT
GCATATGGAGGGCAACGTGAACGGTCACGCCTTCGTGATCGAGGGGGAGGGTAAGGGTAAGCCTTACGAA
GGGACCCAGACCGCCAACCTCACCGTCAAGGAGGGCGCCCCTCTCCCATTCTCGTACGATATCCTCACTA
CCGCGGTGCATTACGGGAACCGCGTGTTCACCAAGTACCCCGAGGATATCCCTGACTACTTCAAGCAGAG
CTTCCCGGAGGGATACTCCTGGGAGCGGACGATGACCTTCGAAGACAAGGGTATCTGTACGATCCGCAGC
GACATCTCGCTGGAAGGGGACTGTTTCTTCCAGAACGTCCGTTTCAAGGGGACCAACTTTCCGCCGAACG
GCCCGGTCATGCAGAAGAAGACCCTCAAGTGGGAGCCGAGCACGGAGAAGCTGCACGTTCGGGACGGCCT
CCTGGTCGGCAACATCAACATGGCGCTGCTGCTGGAAGGCGGCGGCCACTACCTATGCGACTTCAAGACC
ACGTACAAAGCGAAGAAGGTCGTCCAGCTGCCCGACGCGCACTTCGTGGACCACCGCATCGAAATCCTGG
GGAACGATTCGGACTACAACAAGGTCAAGTTGTACGAGCACGCTGTGGCACGCTATAGCCCGCTCCCGTC
GCAGGTCTGGTTCGAAGGCGGCGGCGGGGAGAACCTGTATTTCCAGGACTACAAGGACGACGACGACAAG
TGATTTAAATAACCCCTTGGGGCCTCTAAACGGGTCTTGAGGGGTTTTTTGTTAACTAGCGTACGATCGA
ATTCCTGCAGCTCACGGTAACTGATGCCGTATTTGCAGTACCAGCGTACGGCCCACAGAATGATGTCACG
CTGAAAATGCCGGCCTTTGAATGGGTTCATGTGCAGCTCCATCAGCAAAAGGGGATGATAAGTTTATCAC
CACCGACTATTTGCAACAGTGCCGTTGATCGTGCTATGATCGACTGATGTCATCAGCGGTGGAGTGCAAT
GTCGTGCAATACGAATGGCGAAAAGCCGAGCTCATCGGTCAGCTTCTCAACCTTGGGGTTACCCCCGGCG
GTGTGCTGCTGGTCCACAGCTCCTTCCGTAGCGTCCGGCCCCTCGAAGATGGGCCACTTGGACTGATCGA
GGCCCTGCGTGCTACGCTGGGTCCGGGAGGGACGCTCGTCATGCCCTCGTGGTCAGGTCTGGACGACGAG
CCGTTCGATCCTGCCACGTCGCCCGTTACACCGGACCTTGGAGTTGTCTCTGACACATTCTGGCGCCTGC
CAAATGTAAAGCGCAGCGCCCATCCATTTGCCTTTGCGGCAGCGGGGCCACAGGCAGAGCAGATCATCTC
TGATCCATTGCCCCTGCCACCTTACTCGCCTGCAAGCCCGGTCGCCCGTGTCCATGAACTCGATGGGCAG
GTACTTCTCCTCGGCGTGGGACACGATGCCAACACGACGCTGCATCTTGCCGAGTTGATGGCAAAGGTTC
CCTATGGGGTGCCGAGACACTGCACCATTCTTCAGGATGGCAAGTTGGTACGCGTCGATTATCTCGAGAA
TGACCACTGCTGTGAGCGCTTTGCCTTGGCGGACAGGTGGCTCAAGGAGAAGAGCCTTCAGAAGGAAGGT
CCAGTCGGTCATGCCTTTGCTCGGTTGATCCGCTCCCGCGACATTGTGGCGACAGCCCTGGGTCAACTGG
GCCGAGATCCGTTGATCTTCCTGCATCCGCCAGAGGCGGGATGCGAAGAATGCGATGCCGCTCGCCAGTC
GATTGGCTGAGCTCATGAGCGGAGAACGAGATGACGTTGGAGGGGCAAGGTCGCGCTGATTGCTGGGGCA
ACACGGGGGATCCACTAGTTCCATGAGCGTCAGACCCCGTAGAAAAGATCAAAGGATCTTCTTGAGATCC
TTTTTTTCTGCGCGTAATCTGCTGCTTGCAAACAAAAAAACCACCGCTACCAGCGGTGGTTTGTTTGCCG
GATCAAGAGCTACCAACTCTTTTTCCGAAGGTAACTGGCTTCAGCAGAGCGCAGATACCAAATACTGTCC
TTCTAGTGTAGCCGTAGTTAGGCCACCACTTCAAGAACTCTGTAGCACCGCCTACATACCTCGCTCTGCT
AATCCTGTTACCAGTGGCTGCTGCCAGTGGCGATAAGTCGTGTCTTACCGGGTTGGACTCAAGACGATAG
TTACCGGATAAGGCGCAGCGGTCGGGCTGAACGGGGGGTTCGTGCACACAGCCCAGCTTGGAGCGAACGA
CCTACACCGAACTGAGATACCTACAGCGTGAGCTATGAGAAAGCGCCACGCTTCCCGAGGGGAGAAAGGC
GGACAGGTATCCGGTAAGCGGCAGGGTCGGAACAGGAGAGCGCACGAGGGAGCTTCCAGGGGGAAACGCC
TGGTATCTTTATAGTCCTGTCGGGTTTCGCCACCTCTGACTTGAGCGTCGATTTTTGTGATGCTCGTCAG
GGGGGCGGAGCCTATGGAAAAACGCCAGCAACGCGGCCTTTTTACGGTTCCTGGCCTTTTGCTGGCCTTT
TGCTCACATGTTCTTTCCTGCGTTATCCCCTGATTCTGTGGATAACCGTATTACCGCCTTTGAGTGAGCT
GATACCGCTCGCCGCAGCCGAACGACCGAGCGCAACGCGTGCGGCCGCGGTACCCGGGGATCCTCTAGAG
TCGACCACCAAGGGCACCATCTCTGCTTGGGCCACCCCGTTGGCCGCAGCCAGCTCGCTGAGAGCCGTGA
ACGACAGGGCGAACGCCAGCCCGCCGACGGCGAGGGTTCCGACCGCTGCAACTCCCGGTGCAACCTTGTC
CCGGTCTATTCTCTTCACTGCACCAGCTCCAATCTGGTGTGAATGCCCCTCGTCTGTTCGCGCAGGCGGG
GGGCTCTATTCGTTTGTCAGCATCGAAAGTAGCCAGATCAGGGATGCGTTGCAACCGCGTATGCCCAGGT
CAGAAGAGTCGCACAAGAGTTGCAGACCCCTGGAAAGAAAAATGGCCAGAGGGCGAAAACACCCTCTGAC
CAGCGGAGCGGGCGACGGGAATCGAACCCGCGTAGCTAGTTTGGAAGAATGGGTGTCTGCCGACCACATA
TGGGCCGGTCAAGATAGGTTTTTACCCCCTCTCGGCTGCATCCTCTAAGTGGAAAGAAATTGCAGGTCGT
AGAAGCGCGTTGAAGCCTGAGAGTTGCACAGGAGTTGCAACCCGGTAGCCTTGTTCACGACGAGAGGAGA
CCTAGTTGGCACGTCGCGGATGGGGATCGCTGAAGACTCAGCGCAGCGGGAGGATCCAAGCCTCATACGT
CAACCCGCAGGACGGTGTGAGGTACTACGCGCTGCAGACCTACGACAACAAGATGGACGCCGAAGCCTGG
CTCGCGGGCGAGAAGCGGCTCATCGAGATGGAGACCTGGACCCCTCCACAGGACCGGGCGAAGAAGGCAG
CCGCCAGCGCCATCACGCTGGAGGAGTACACCCGGAAGTGGCTCGTGGAGCGCGACCTCGCAGACGGCAC
CAGGGATCTGTACAGCGGGCACGCGGAGCGCCGCATCTACCCGGTGCTAGGTGAAGTGGCGGTCACAGAG
ATGACGCCAGCTCTGGTGCGTGCGTGGTGGGCCGGGATGGGTAGGAAGCACCCGACTGCCCGCCGGCATG
CCTACAACGTCCTCCGGGCGGTGATGAACACAGCGGTCGAGGACAAGCTGATCGCAGAGAACCCGTGCCG
GATCGAGCAGAAGGCAGCCGATGAGCGCGACGTAGAGGCGCTGACGCCTGAGGAGCTGGACATCGTCGCC
GCTGAGATCTTCGAGCACTACCGGATCGCGGCATACATCCTGGCGTGGACGAGCCTCCGGTTCGGAGAGC
TGATCGAGCTTCGCCGCAAGGACATCGTGGACGACGGCATGACGATGAAGCTCCGGGTGCGCCGTGGCGC
TTCCCGCGTGGGGAACAAGATCGTCGTTGGCAACGCCAAGACCGTCCGGTCGAAGCGTCCTGTGACGGTT
CCGCCTCACGTCGCGGAGATGATCCGAGCGCACATGAAGGACCGTACGAAGATGAACAAGGGCCCCGAGG
CATTCCTGGTGACCACGACGCAGGGCAACCGGCTGTCGAAGTCCGCGTTCACCAAGTCGCTGAAGCGTGG
CTACGCCAAGATCGGTCGGCCGGAACTCCGCATCCACGACCTCCGCGCTGTCGGCGCTACGTTCGCCGCT
CAGGCAGGTGCGACGACCAAGGAGCTGATGGCCCGTCTCGGTCACACGACTCCTAGGATGGCGATGAAGT
ACCAGATGGCGTCTGAGGCCCGCGACGAGGCTATCGCTGAGGCGATGTCCAAGCTGGCCAAGACCTCCTG
AAACGCAAAAAGCCCCCCTCCCAAGGACACTGAGTCCTAAAGAGGGGGGTTTCTTGTCAGTACGCGAAGA
ACCACGCCTGGCCGCGAGCGCCAGCACCGCCGCTCTGTGCGGAGACCTGGGCACCAGCCCCGCCGCCGCC
AGGAGCATTGCCGTTCCCGCCAGAAATCTAGACGGTGACCACAACGCGCCCGCTTTGATCGGGGACGTCG
AAATATTGGATCGTCGGCACCGTCACGGCCGTGGGAGGCGGCACGATCCGCGACGTGATGATCGGCCGCA
TCCCCACGGTGCTGCGCAGTGAGCTCTACGCCATCCCGGCGTTGATCTGTGCGTTCGCACGCACAGGCCC
GGTGTGAGAAGGGTCTCTGACGAGCGGGAGAACTCCCTATCAG
