>Addgene plasmid #159064 | pMSR:MSMEG_0415:Dendra | depositor partial sequence | sequence record 307006 | insert sequence
ATGAGCGCAACAGATCTGAGTCCGACCTCGCTGCGTGAGGCGTTCGGACATTTCCCGTCCGGTGTCATCG
CGATCGCGGCCGAGGTGGACGGCACCCGGGTCGGGCTCGCCGCCAGCACATTCGTCCCGGTGTCCCTGGA
GCCGCCGCTGGTGGCGTTCTGCGTGCAGAACTCCTCGACCACGTGGCCCAAGCTCAAGGATCTGCCGTCG
CTCGGCATCAGTGTCCTCGGCGAAGCGCACGACACCGCCGCCCGCACCCTGGCCGCCAAGACCGGTGACC
GATTCGCCGGCCTGGAGACCGAGTCCCGCGACAGCGGCGCGGTGTTCATCCACGGCACCGCCGTGTGGCT
GGAGAGCGCGATCGAACAGCTGGTCCCGGCCGGTGACCACACGATCGTCGTACTGCGGGTCAGCGACATC
GTCGTCAACGACGACGTTGCGCCGATCGTGTTCCATCGCAGCAGCTTCCGCAAGCTCGGCGCC
